>Addgene plasmid #141040 | pENTR-L3-Csy4-Cas9-L2 | addgene full sequence | sequence record 302010 | Addgene NGS Result
TTGTACAAAGTTGGCATTATAAGAAAGCATTGCTTATCAATTTGTTGCAACGAACAGGTCACTATCAGTC
AAAATAAAATCATTATTTGCCATCCAGCTGCAGCTCTGGCCCGTGTCTCAAAATCTCTGATGTTACATTG
CACAAGATAAAAATATATCATCATGAACAATAAAACTGTCTGCTTACATAAACAGTAATACAAGGGGTGT
TATGAGCCATATTCAACGGGAAACGTCGAGGCCGCGATTAAATTCCAACATGGATGCTGATTTATATGGG
TATAAATGGGCTCGCGATAATGTCGGGCAATCAGGTGCGACAATCTATCGCTTGTATGGGAAGCCCGATG
CGCCAGAGTTGTTTCTGAAACATGGCAAAGGTAGCGTTGCCAATGATGTTACAGATGAGATGGTCAGACT
AAACTGGCTGACGGAATTTATGCCTCTTCCGACCATCAAGCATTTTATCCGTACTCCTGATGATGCATGG
TTACTCACCACTGCGATCCCCGGAAAAACAGCATTCCAGGTATTAGAAGAATATCCTGATTCAGGTGAAA
ATATTGTTGATGCGCTGGCAGTGTTCCTGCGCCGGTTGCATTCGATTCCTGTTTGTAATTGTCCTTTTAA
CAGCGATCGCGTATTTCGTCTCGCTCAGGCGCAATCACGAATGAATAACGGTTTGGTTGATGCGAGTGAT
TTTGATGACGAGCGTAATGGCTGGCCTGTTGAACAAGTCTGGAAAGAAATGCATAAACTTTTGCCATTCT
CACCGGATTCAGTCGTCACTCATGGTGATTTCTCACTTGATAACCTTATTTTTGACGAGGGGAAATTAAT
AGGTTGTATTGATGTTGGACGAGTCGGAATCGCAGACCGATACCAGGATCTTGCCATCCTATGGAACTGC
CTCGGTGAGTTTTCTCCTTCATTACAGAAACGGCTTTTTCAAAAATATGGTATTGATAATCCTGATATGA
ATAAATTGCAGTTTCATTTGATGCTCGATGAGTTTTTCTAATCAGAATTGGTTAATTGGTTGTAACACTG
GCAGAGCATTACGCTGACTTGACGGGACGGCGCAAGCTCATGACCAAAATCCCTTAACGTGAGTTTTCGT
TCCACTGAGCGTCAGACCCCGTAGAAAAGATCAAAGGATCTTCTTGAGATCCTTTTTTTCTGCGCGTAAT
CTGCTGCTTGCAAACAAAAAAACCACCGCTACCAGCGGTGGTTTGTTTGCCGGATCAAGAGCTACCAACT
CTTTTTCCGAAGGTAACTGGCTTCAGCAGAGCGCAGATACCAAATACTGTTCTTCTAGTGTAGCCGTAGT
TAGGCCACCACTTCAAGAACTCTGTAGCACCGCCTACATACCTCGCTCTGCTAATCCTGTTACCAGTGGC
TGCTGCCAGTGGCGATAAGTCGTGTCTTACCGGGTTGGACTCAAGACGATAGTTACCGGATAAGGCGCAG
CGGTCGGGCTGAACGGGGGGTTCGTGCACACAGCCCAGCTTGGAGCGAACGACCTACACCGAACTGAGAT
ACCTACAGCGTGAGCTATGAGAAAGCGCCACGCTTCCCGAAGGGAGAAAGGCGGACAGGTATCCGGTAAG
CGGCAGGGTCGGAACAGGAGAGCGCACGAGGGAGCTTCCAGGGGGAAACGCCTGGTATCTTTATAGTCCT
GTCGGGTTTCGCCACCTCTGACTTGAGCGTCGATTTTTGTGATGCTCGTCAGGGGGGCGGAGCCTATGGA
AAAACGCCAGCAACGCGGCCTTTTTACGGTTCCTGGCCTTTTGCTGGCCTTTTGCTCACATGTTCTTTCC
TGCGTTATCCCCTGATTCTGTGGATAACCGTATTACCGCTAGCCAGGAAGAGTTTGTAGAAACGCAAAAA
GGCCATCCGTCAGGATGGCCTTCTGCTTAGTTTGATGCCTGGCAGTTTATGGCGGGCGTCCTGCCCGCCA
CCCTCCGGGCCGTTGCTTCACAACGTTCAAATCCGCTCCCGGCGGATTTGTCCTACTCAGGAGAGCGTTC
ACCGACAAACAACAGATAAAACGAAAGGCCCAGTCTTCCGACTGAGCCTTTCGTTTTATTTGATGCCTGG
CAGTTCCCTACTCTCGCGTTAACGCTAGCATGGATCTCGGGCCCCAAATAATGATTTTATTTTGACTGAT
AGTGACCTGTTCGTTGCAACAAATTGATGAGCAATGCTTTTTTATAATGCCAACTTTGTATAATAAAGTT
GGGTACCGCGGGCCCGGGATCCACCGGTCGCCACCATGGACCACTACCTCGACATTCGCTTGCGACCGGA
CCCGGAATTTCCCCCGGCGCAACTCATGAGCGTGCTCTTCGGCAAGCTCCACCAGGCCCTGGTGGCACAG
GGCGGGGACAGGATCGGCGTGAGCTTCCCCGACCTCGACGAAAGCCGCTCCCGGCTGGGCGAGCGCCTGC
GCATTCATGCCTCGGCGGACGACCTTCGTGCCCTGCTCGCCCGGCCCTGGCTGGAAGGGTTGCGGGACCA
TCTGCAATTCGGAGAACCGGCAGTCGTGCCTCACCCCACACCGTACCGTCAGGTCAGTCGGGTTCAGGCG
AAAAGCAATCCGGAACGCCTGCGGCGGCGGCTCATGCGCCGGCACGATCTGAGTGAGGAGGAGGCTCGGA
AACGCATTCCCGATACGGTCGCGAGAGCCTTGGACCTGCCCTTCGTCACGCTACGCAGCCAGAGCACCGG
ACAGCACTTCCGTCTCTTCATCCGCCACGGGCCGTTGCAGGTGACGGCAGAGGAAGGAGGATTCACCTGT
TACGGGTTGAGCAAAGGAGGTTTCGTTCCCTGGTTCGAGGGCAGAGGAAGTCTGCTAACATGCGGTGACG
TCGAGGAGAATCCTGGCCCAATGGATAAAAAGTATTCTATTGGTTTAGACATCGGCACTAATTCCGTTGG
ATGGGCTGTCATAACCGATGAATACAAAGTACCTTCAAAGAAATTTAAGGTGTTGGGGAACACAGACCGT
CATTCGATTAAAAAGAATCTTATCGGTGCCCTCCTATTCGATAGTGGCGAAACGGCAGAGGCGACTCGCC
TGAAACGAACCGCTCGGAGAAGGTATACACGTCGCAAGAACCGAATATGTTACTTACAAGAAATTTTTAG
CAATGAGATGGCCAAAGTTGACGATTCTTTCTTTCACCGTTTGGAAGAGTCCTTCCTTGTCGAAGAGGAC
AAGAAACATGAACGGCACCCCATCTTTGGAAACATAGTAGATGAGGTGGCATATCATGAAAAGTACCCAA
CGATTTATCACCTCAGAAAAAAGCTAGTTGACTCAACTGATAAAGCGGACCTGAGGTTAATCTACTTGGC
TCTTGCCCATATGATAAAGTTCCGTGGGCACTTTCTCATTGAGGGTGATCTAAATCCGGACAACTCGGAT
GTCGACAAACTGTTCATCCAGTTAGTACAAACCTATAATCAGTTGTTTGAAGAGAACCCTATAAATGCAA
GTGGCGTGGATGCGAAGGCTATTCTTAGCGCCCGCCTCTCTAAATCCCGACGGCTAGAAAACCTGATCGC
ACAATTACCCGGAGAGAAGAAAAATGGGTTGTTCGGTAACCTTATAGCGCTCTCACTAGGCCTGACACCA
AATTTTAAGTCGAACTTCGACTTAGCTGAAGATGCCAAATTGCAGCTTAGTAAGGACACGTACGATGACG
ATCTCGACAATCTACTGGCACAAATTGGAGATCAGTATGCGGACTTATTTTTGGCTGCCAAAAACCTTAG
CGATGCAATCCTCCTATCTGACATACTGAGAGTTAATACTGAGATTACCAAGGCGCCGTTATCCGCTTCA
ATGATCAAAAGGTACGATGAACATCACCAAGACTTGACACTTCTCAAGGCCCTAGTCCGTCAGCAACTGC
CTGAGAAATATAAGGAAATATTCTTTGATCAGTCGAAAAACGGGTACGCAGGTTATATTGACGGCGGAGC
GAGTCAAGAGGAATTCTACAAGTTTATCAAACCCATATTAGAGAAGATGGATGGGACGGAAGAGTTGCTT
GTAAAACTCAATCGCGAAGATCTACTGCGAAAGCAGCGGACTTTCGACAACGGTAGCATTCCACATCAAA
TCCACTTAGGCGAATTGCATGCTATACTTAGAAGGCAGGAGGATTTTTATCCGTTCCTCAAAGACAATCG
TGAAAAGATTGAGAAAATCCTAACCTTTCGCATACCTTACTATGTGGGACCCCTGGCCCGAGGGAACTCT
CGGTTCGCATGGATGACAAGAAAGTCCGAAGAAACGATTACTCCATGGAATTTTGAGGAAGTTGTCGATA
AAGGTGCGTCAGCTCAATCGTTCATCGAGAGGATGACCAACTTTGACAAGAATTTACCGAACGAAAAAGT
ATTGCCTAAGCACAGTTTACTTTACGAGTATTTCACAGTGTACAATGAACTCACGAAAGTTAAGTATGTC
ACTGAGGGCATGCGTAAACCCGCCTTTCTAAGCGGAGAACAGAAGAAAGCAATAGTAGATCTGTTATTCA
AGACCAACCGCAAAGTGACAGTTAAGCAATTGAAAGAGGACTACTTTAAGAAAATTGAATGCTTCGATTC
TGTCGAGATCTCCGGGGTAGAAGATCGATTTAATGCGTCACTTGGTACGTATCATGACCTCCTAAAGATA
ATTAAAGATAAGGACTTCCTGGATAACGAAGAGAATGAAGATATCTTAGAAGATATAGTGTTGACTCTTA
CCCTCTTTGAAGATCGGGAAATGATTGAGGAAAGACTAAAAACATACGCTCACCTGTTCGACGATAAGGT
TATGAAACAGTTAAAGAGGCGTCGCTATACGGGCTGGGGACGATTGTCGCGGAAACTTATCAACGGGATA
AGAGACAAGCAAAGTGGTAAAACTATTCTCGATTTTCTAAAGAGCGACGGCTTCGCCAATAGGAACTTTA
TGCAGCTGATCCATGATGACTCTTTAACCTTCAAAGAGGATATACAAAAGGCACAGGTTTCCGGACAAGG
GGACTCATTGCACGAACATATTGCGAATCTTGCTGGTTCGCCAGCCATCAAAAAGGGCATACTCCAGACA
GTCAAAGTAGTGGATGAGCTAGTTAAGGTCATGGGACGTCACAAACCGGAAAACATTGTAATCGAGATGG
CACGCGAAAATCAAACGACTCAGAAGGGGCAAAAAAACAGTCGAGAGCGGATGAAGAGAATAGAAGAGGG
TATTAAAGAACTGGGCAGCCAGATCTTAAAGGAGCATCCTGTGGAAAATACCCAATTGCAGAACGAGAAA
CTTTACCTCTATTACCTACAAAATGGAAGGGACATGTATGTTGATCAGGAACTGGACATAAACCGTTTAT
CTGATTACGACGTCGATCACATTGTACCCCAATCCTTTTTGAAGGACGATTCAATCGACAATAAAGTGCT
TACACGCTCGGATAAGAACCGAGGGAAAAGTGACAATGTTCCAAGCGAGGAAGTCGTAAAGAAAATGAAG
AACTATTGGCGGCAGCTCCTAAATGCGAAACTGATAACGCAAAGAAAGTTCGATAACTTAACTAAAGCTG
AGAGGGGTGGCTTGTCTGAACTTGACAAGGCCGGATTTATTAAACGTCAGCTCGTGGAAACCCGCCAAAT
CACAAAGCATGTTGCACAGATACTAGATTCCCGAATGAATACGAAATACGACGAGAACGATAAGCTGATT
CGGGAAGTCAAAGTAATCACTTTAAAGTCAAAATTGGTGTCGGACTTCAGAAAGGATTTTCAATTCTATA
AAGTTAGGGAGATAAATAACTACCACCATGCGCACGACGCTTATCTTAATGCCGTCGTAGGGACCGCACT
CATTAAGAAATACCCGAAGCTAGAAAGTGAGTTTGTGTATGGTGATTACAAAGTTTATGACGTCCGTAAG
ATGATCGCGAAAAGCGAACAGGAGATAGGCAAGGCTACAGCCAAATACTTCTTTTATTCTAACATTATGA
ATTTCTTTAAGACGGAAATCACTCTGGCAAACGGAGAGATACGCAAACGACCTTTAATTGAAACCAATGG
GGAGACAGGTGAAATCGTATGGGATAAGGGCCGGGACTTCGCGACGGTGAGAAAAGTTTTGTCCATGCCC
CAAGTCAACATAGTAAAGAAAACTGAGGTGCAGACCGGAGGGTTTTCAAAGGAATCGATTCTTCCAAAAA
GGAATAGTGATAAGCTCATCGCTCGTAAAAAGGACTGGGACCCGAAAAAGTACGGTGGCTTCGATAGCCC
TACAGTTGCCTATTCTGTCCTAGTAGTGGCAAAAGTTGAGAAGGGAAAATCCAAGAAACTGAAGTCAGTC
AAAGAATTATTGGGGATAACGATTATGGAGCGCTCGTCTTTTGAAAAGAACCCCATCGACTTCCTTGAGG
CGAAAGGTTACAAGGAAGTAAAAAAGGATCTCATAATTAAACTACCAAAGTATAGTCTGTTTGAGTTAGA
AAATGGCCGAAAACGGATGTTGGCTAGCGCCGGAGAGCTTCAAAAGGGGAACGAACTCGCACTACCGTCT
AAATACGTGAATTTCCTGTATTTAGCGTCCCATTACGAGAAGTTGAAAGGTTCACCTGAAGATAACGAAC
AGAAGCAACTTTTTGTTGAGCAGCACAAACATTATCTCGACGAAATCATAGAGCAAATTTCGGAATTCAG
TAAGAGAGTCATCCTAGCTGATGCCAATCTGGACAAAGTATTAAGCGCATACAACAAGCACAGGGATAAA
CCCATACGTGAGCAGGCGGAAAATATTATCCATTTGTTTACTCTTACCAACCTCGGCGCTCCAGCCGCAT
TCAAGTATTTTGACACAACGATAGATCGCAAACGATACACTTCTACCAAGGAGGTGCTAGACGCGACACT
GATTCACCAATCCATCACGGGATTATATGAAACTCGGATAGATTTGTCACAGCTTGGGGGTGACGGATCC
CCCAAGAAGAAGAGGAAAGTCTCGAGCGACTACAAAGACCATGACGGTGATTATAAAGATCATGACATCG
ATTACAAGGATGACGATGACAAGTGAAGCGGCCGCCAGCTTTC
Features (pLannotate 1.2.2; 10 found; start..end, strand, type, name):
    212..1021    +  CDS            KanR: aminoglycoside phosphotransferase; aph(3')-Ia; confers resistance to kanamycin in bacteria or G418 (Geneticin®) in eukaryotes
   1164..1752    +  rep_origin     ori: high-copy-number ColE1/pMB1/pBR322/pUC origin of replication
   1887..1914    -  terminator     rrnB T2 terminator: transcription terminator T2 from the E. coli rrnB gene
   2046..2089    +  terminator     rrnB T1 terminator: Escherichia coli rrnB; transcription terminator T1 from the E. coli rrnB gene
   2146..2241    +  protein_bind   attL3: mutant version of attL; recombination site for the Gateway® LR reaction LR Clonase™
   2242..2268    +  misc_feature   MCS (fragment): multiple cloning site
   2276..2836    +  CDS            cas6f: CAS6_PSEAB - Also known as csy4. Experimental evidence at protein level: Swiss-Prot protein existence level 1. CRISPR (clustered regularly interspaced short palindromic repeat) is an adaptive immune system that provides protection against mobile genetic elements (viruses, transposable elements and conjugative plasmids). CRISPR clusters contain sequences complementary to antecedent mobile elements and target invading nucleic acids. CRISPR clusters are transcribed and processed into CRISPR RNA (crRNA). Processes pre-crRNA into individual crRNA units. Absolutely required for crRNA production or s
   2891..6994    +  CDS            cas9: CAS9_STRP1 - Also known as csn1 From Streptococcus pyogenes serotype M1.
   7028..7093    +  CDS            3xFLAG: three tandem FLAG® epitope tags, followed by an enterokinase cleavage site
   7105..89      -  protein_bind   attL2 (across the origin): mutant version of attL; recombination site for the Gateway® LR reaction LR Clonase™
