[The description below was written by a language model from this plasmid's Addgene catalogue record and pLannotate feature annotations shown in this document.]
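Description:
pENTR-L3-Csy4-Cas9-L2 is a Multisite Gateway entry clone built on a pDONR-type backbone. It is a 7.1 kb high-copy plasmid maintained in E. coli through a ColE1/pUC-family origin and selected with kanamycin via an aminoglycoside phosphotransferase gene. As is usual for Gateway entry vectors, rrnB T1 and T2 transcription terminators sit upstream of the recombination cassette, insulating the insert from read-through transcription originating in the backbone.

The payload lies between attL3 and attL2 recombination sites and is catalogued as a synthetic Csy4-2A-Cas9 cassette. The annotation shows a short multiple cloning site remnant, then the coding sequence for Csy4 (Cas6f, the Pseudomonas aeruginosa endoribonuclease that processes pre-crRNA), followed after a short gap by Streptococcus pyogenes Cas9 and a C-terminal 3xFLAG epitope tag. The 2A peptide named in the catalogue entry was not annotated as a feature, but the gap between the two coding sequences is where it would be expected; such a peptide allows both proteins to be produced from a single open reading frame. Pairing Csy4 with Cas9 is generally done so that guide RNAs flanked by Csy4 recognition sites can be excised from a longer transcript, although the record does not describe the guide RNA arrangement.

No promoter or polyadenylation signal is annotated within the att-flanked region, so although the record lists it as a mammalian expression vector, expression presumably depends on elements supplied by other entry clones or the destination vector. Its stated purpose is Multisite Gateway vector assembly: an LR reaction places the attL3–attL2 module at a defined position alongside other modules, as part of a toolbox for knock-in gene targeting.
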