Addgene plasmid #141040: pENTR-L3-Csy4-Cas9-L2
Purpose: Mutisite Gateway mediated vector construction
Depositing lab: Hideyuki Okano. Depositing organization: Keio University. Publication: A versatile toolbox for knock-in gene targeting based on the Multisite Gateway technology. Yoshimatsu S, Sone T, Nakajima M, Sato T, Okochi R, Ishikawa M, Nakamura M, Sasaki E, Shiozawa S, Okano H. PLoS One. 2019 Aug 27;14(8):e0221164. doi: 10.1371/journal.pone.0221164. eCollection 2019. PubMed 31454364.
Backbone
  Vector backbone: pDONR
  Backbone manufacturer: Thermo Fisher Scientific
  Vector type: Mammalian Expression
Growth in bacteria
  Bacterial resistance: Kanamycin, 50 μg/mL
  Growth temperature: 37°C
  Growth strain: DH5alpha
  Copy number: High Copy
Gene/Insert
  Gene/Insert name: Csy4-2A-Cas9
  Species: Synthetic
  Cloning method: Restriction Enzyme; 5′ cloning site Unknown (unknown if destroyed)
Terms and licenses: Academic/Nonprofit Terms; Industry Terms: Not Available to Industry
How to cite: pENTR-L3-Csy4-Cas9-L2 was a gift from Hideyuki Okano (Addgene plasmid # 141040 ; http://n2t.net/addgene:141040 ; RRID:Addgene_141040)
